>Addgene plasmid #124054 | MTK3_028 | addgene full sequence | sequence record 251974 | Addgene NGS Result
CGAATATATGTGTAGAAACTGCCGGAAATCGTCGTGGTATTCACTCCAGAGCGATGAAAACGTTTCAGTT
TGCTCATGGAAAACGGTGTAACAAGGGTGAACACTATCCCATATCACCAGCTCACCGTCTTTCATTGCCA
TACGAAATTCCGGATGAGCATTCATCAGGCGGGCAAGAATGTGAATAAAGGCCGGATAAAACTTGTGCTT
ATTTTTCTTTACGGTCTTTAAAAAGGCCGTAATATCCAGCTGAACGGTCTGGTTATAGGTACATTGAGCA
ACTGACTGAAATGCCTCAAAATGTTCTTTACGATGCCATTGGGATATATCAACGGTGGTATATCCAGTGA
TTTTTTTCTCCATTTTAGCTTCCTTAGCTCCTGAAAATCTCGATAACTCAAAAAATACGCCCGGTAGTGA
TCTTATTTCATTATGGTGAAAGTTGGAACCTCTTACGTGCCCGATCAATCATGACCAAAATCCCTTAACG
TGAGTTTTCGTTCCACTGAGCGTCAGACCCCGTAGAAAAGATCAAAGGATCTTCTTGAGATCCTTTTTTT
CTGCGCGTAATCTGCTGCTTGCAAACAAAAAAACCACCGCTACCAGCGGTGGTTTGTTTGCCGGATCAAG
AGCTACCAACTCTTTTTCCGAAGGTAACTGGCTTCAGCAGAGCGCAGATACCAAATACTGTTCTTCTAGT
GTAGCCGTAGTTAGGCCACCACTTCAAGAACTCTGTAGCACCGCCTACATACCTCGCTCTGCTAATCCTG
TTACCAGTGGCTGCTGCCAGTGGCGATAAGTCGTGTCTTACCGGGTTGGACTCAAGACGATAGTTACCGG
ATAAGGCGCAGCGGTCGGGCTGAACGGGGGGTTCGTGCACACAGCCCAGCTTGGAGCGAACGACCTACAC
CGAACTGAGATACCTACAGCGTGAGCTATGAGAAAGCGCCACGCTTCCCGAAGGGAGAAAGGCGGACAGG
TATCCGGTAAGCGGCAGGGTCGGAACAGGAGAGCGCACGAGGGAGCTTCCAGGGGGAAACGCCTGGTATC
TTTATAGTCCTGTCGGGTTTCGCCACCTCTGACTTGAGCGTCGATTTTTGTGATGCTCGTCAGGGGGGCG
GAGCCTATGGAAAAACGCCAGCAACGCGGCCTTTTTACGGTTCCTGGCCTTTTGCTGGCCTTTTGCTCAC
ATGTTCTTTCCTGCGTTATCCCCTGATTCTGTGGATAACCGTAGTCGGTCTCATATGAACGTACTGATGA
GTCCGTGAGGACGAAACGAGTAAGCTCGTCTACGTTCTCTATCACTGATAGTTTTAGAGCTAGAAATAGC
AAGTTAAAATAAGGCTAGTCCGTTATCAACTTGAAAAAGTGGCACCGAGTCGGTGCTTTTGGCCGGCATG
GTCCCAGCCTCCTCGCTGGCGCCGGCTGGGCAACATGCTTCGGCATGGCGAATGGGACATCCTGAGACCA
GACCAATAAAAAACGCCCGGCGGCAACCGAGCGTTCTGAACAAATCCAGATGGAGTTCTGAGGTCATTAC
TGGATCTATCAACAGGAGTCCAAGCGAGCTCGATATCAAATTACGCCCCGCCCTGCCACTCATCGCAGTA
CTGTTGTAATTCATTAAGCATTCTGCCGACATGGAAGCCATCACAAACGGCATGATGAACCTGAATCGCC
AGCGGCATCAGCACCTTGTCGCCTTGCGTATAATATTTGCCCATGGTGAAAACGGGGGCGAAGAAGTTGT
CCATATTGGCCACGTTTAAATCAAAACTGGTGAAACTCACCCAGGGATTGGCTGAAACGAAAAACATATT
CTCAATAAACCCTTTAGGGAAATAGGCCAGGTTTTCACCGTAACACGCCACATCTTG
Features (pLannotate 1.2.2; 7 found; start..end, strand, type, name):
    364..461     -  promoter       cat promoter: promoter of the E. coli cat gene encoding chloramphenicol acetyltransferase
    545..1133    +  rep_origin     ori: high-copy-number ColE1/pMB1/pBR322/pUC origin of replication
   1254..1277    +  misc_RNA       sTRSV HHRz (fragment): hammerhead ribozyme from the tobacco ringspot virus satellite RNA (Khvorova et al., 2003)
   1291..1311    -  promoter       tight TRE promoter (fragment): Tet-responsive promoter PTight, consisting of seven tet operator sequences followed by the minimal CMV promoter
   1311..1386    +  misc_RNA       gRNA scaffold: guide RNA scaffold for the Streptococcus pyogenes CRISPR/Cas9 system
   1476..1510    -  terminator     lambda t0 terminator: minimal transcription terminator from phage lambda (Scholtissek and Grosse, 1987)
   1584..363     -  CDS            cat (across the origin): CAT_ECOLX - Experimental evidence at protein level: Swiss-Prot protein existence level 1. This enzyme is an effector of chloramphenicol resistance in bacteria. From Escherichia coli. This protein is used as a marker in many commonly used cloning vectors, such as pACYC184.
