[The description below was written by a language model from this plasmid's Addgene catalogue record and pLannotate feature annotations shown in this document.]
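Description:
MTK3_028 is a small (about 1.9 kb) part plasmid from the Mammalian Toolkit (MTK), a modular cloning system for assembling genetic circuits in mammalian cells. It is built on the MTK0_027 part-entry backbone and is catalogued as a mammalian expression vector, although the annotated sequence contains only bacterial maintenance elements and the part itself. It therefore serves as a storage and donor plasmid, not a stand-alone expression construct. Propagation in E. coli relies on a high-copy ColE1/pUC-type origin. Selection is by chloramphenicol, through the cat gene driven by its native promoter. A lambda t0 terminator sits beside the part and probably insulates it from backbone transcription.

The insert is a synthetic, ribozyme-processed single guide RNA designated C120. It was cloned through BsmBI sites that were destroyed during cloning, as is usual for Golden Gate-style part domestication. The feature table shows a fragment of the sTRSV hammerhead ribozyme upstream of a short spacer region, followed by the Streptococcus pyogenes Cas9 gRNA scaffold. The roughly 20 nt match to the tight TRE promoter, directly abutting the scaffold, is most likely the guide's targeting sequence and not a functional promoter, though the record does not state the target explicitly. Self-cleavage by the ribozyme trims the guide out of a longer transcript, which allows an sgRNA to be produced from promoters that would otherwise add extra sequence to it. No promoter for mammalian expression is present. The depositor notes that Type 3 positions are generally reserved for coding sequences, so this part is meant to be combined with promoter and terminator parts from the toolkit into a full transcription unit. No 3′ ribozyme was annotated, and the record does not say whether one is present.
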