Addgene plasmid #124054: MTK3_028
Purpose: Encodes c120 sg RNA guide cleaved by ribozyme
Depositing lab: Hana El-Samad. Depositing organization: University of California, San Francisco (UCSF). Publication: A Toolkit for Rapid Modular Construction of Biological Circuits in Mammalian Cells. Fonseca JP, Bonny AR, Kumar GR, Ng AH, Town J, Wu QC, Aslankoohi E, Chen SY, Dods G, Harrigan P, Osimiri LC, Kistler AL, El-Samad H. ACS Synth Biol. 2019 Nov 15;8(11):2593-2606. doi: 10.1021/acssynbio.9b00322. Epub 2019 Nov 5. PubMed 31686495.
Backbone
  Vector backbone: MTK0_027
  Vector type: Mammalian Expression
Growth in bacteria
  Bacterial resistance: Chloramphenicol, 25 μg/mL
  Growth temperature: 37°C
  Growth strain: DH5alpha
  Copy number: Unknown
Gene/Insert
  Gene/Insert name: RIbozyme (C120 sg RNA)
  Species: Synthetic
  Cloning method: Restriction Enzyme; 5′ cloning site BsmBI (destroyed during cloning); 3′ cloning site BsmBI (destroyed during cloning)
Terms and licenses: Academic/Nonprofit Terms; Industry Terms: Not Available to Industry
Depositor comments: Type 3 parts are generally reserved for coding sequences in the MTK. Please visit https://www.biorxiv.org/content/10.1101/506188v2 for BioRxiv preprint
How to cite: MTK3_028 was a gift from Hana El-Samad (Addgene plasmid # 124054 ; http://n2t.net/addgene:124054 ; RRID:Addgene_124054)
